>Addgene plasmid #148060 | pAc5.1B-lambdaN-HA-DmPAN2_1-468-dsRNAres_Y | depositor full sequence | sequence record 290507 | Full Sequence
CTTCAAGGAATTAATTCTATATTCTAAAAACACAAATGATACTTCTAAAAAAAATCATGAATGGCATCAA
CTCTGAATCAAATCTTTGCAGATGCACCTACTTCTCATTTCCACTGTCACATCATTTTTCCAGATCTCGC
TGCCTGTTATGTGGCCCACAAACCAAGACACGTTTTATGGCCATTAAAGCTGGCTGATCGTCGCCAAACA
CCAAATACATATCAATATGTACATTCGAGAAAGAAGCGATCAAAGAAGCGTCTTCGGGCGAGTAGGAGAA
TGCGGAGGAGAAGGAGAACGAGCTGATCTAGTATCTCTCCACAATCCAATGCCAACTGACCAACTGGCCA
TATTCGGAGCAATTTGAAGCCAATTTCCATCGCCTGGCGATCGCTCCATTCTTGGCTATATGTTTTTCAC
CGTTCCCGGGGCCATTTTCAAAGACTCGTCGGTAAGATAAGATTGTGTCACTCGCTGTCTCTCTTCATTT
GTCGAAGAATGCTGAGGAATTTCGCGATGACGTCGGCGAGTATTTTGAAGAATGAGAATAATTTGTATTT
ATACGAAAATCAGTTAGTGGAATTTTCTACAAAAACATGTTATCTATAGATAATTTTGTTGCAAAATATG
TTGACTATGACAAAGATTGTATGTATATACCTTTAATGTATTCTCATTTTCTTATGTATTTATAATGGCA
ATGATGATACTGATGATATTTTAAGATGATGCCAGACCACAGGCTGATTTCTGCGTCTTTTGCCGAACGC
AGTGCATGTGCGGTTGTTGTTTTTTGGAATAGTTTCAATTTTCGGACTGTCCGCTTTGATTTCAGTTTCT
TGGCTTATTCAAAAAGCAAAGTAAAGCCAAAAAAGCGAGATGGCAATACCAAATGCGGCAAAACGGTAGT
GGAAGGAAAGGGGTGCGGGGCAGCGGAAGGAAGGGTGGGGCGGGGCGTGGCGGGGTCTGTGGCTGGGCGC
GACGTCACCGACGTTGGAGCCACTCCTTTGACCATGTGTGCGTGTGTGTATTATTCGTGTCTCGCCACTC
GCCGGTTGTTTTTTTCTTTTTATCTCGCTCTCTCTAGCGCCATCTCGTACGCATGCTCAACGCACCGCAT
GTTGCCGTGTCCTTTATGCGTCATTTTGGCTCGAAATAGGCAATTATTTAAACAAAGATTAGTCAACGAA
AACGCTAAAATAAATAAGTCTACAATATGGTTACTTATTGCCATGTGTGTGCAGCCAACGATAGCAACAA
AAGCAACAACACAGTGGCTTTCCCTCTTTCACTTTTTGTTTGCAAGCGCGTGCGAGCAAGACGGCACGAC
CGGCAAACGCAATTACGCTGACAAAGAGCAGACGAAGTTTTGGCCGAAAAACATCAAGGCGCCTGATACG
AATGCATTTGCAATAACAATTGCGATATTTAATATTGTTTATGAAGCTGTTTGACTTCAAAACACACAAA
AAAAAAAATAAAACAAATTATTTGAAAGAGAATTAGGAATCGGACAGCTTATCGTTACGGGCTAACAGCA
CACCGAGACGAAATAGCTTACCTGACGTCACAGCCTCTGGAAGAACTGCCGCCAAGCAGAGAGAGAGAGA
AAAAGAGGGAGAGCAGCTTAGACCGCATGTGCTTGTGTGTGAGGCGTCTCTCTCTTCGTCTCCTGTTTGC
GCAAACGCATAGACTGCACTGAGAAAATCGATTACCTATTTTTTATGAATGAATATTTGCACTATTACTA
TTCAAAACTATTAAGATAGCAATCACATTCAATAGCCAAATACTATACCACCTGAGCGATGCAACGAAAT
GATCAATTTGAGCAAAAATGCTGCATATTTAGGACGGCATCATTATAGAAATGCTTCTTGCTGTGTACTT
TTCTCTCGTCTGGCAGCTGTTTCGCCGTTATTGTTAAAACCGGCTTAAGTTAGGTGTGTTTTCTACGACT
AGTGATGCCCCTACTAGAAGATGTGTGTTGCACAAATGTCCCTGAATAACCAATTTGAAGTGCAGATAGC
AGTAAACGTAAGCTAATATGAATATTATTTAACTGTAATGTTTTAATATCGCTGGACATTACTAATAAAC
CCACTATAAACACATGTACATATGTATGTTTTGGCATACAATGAGTAGTTGGGGAAAAAATGTGTAAAAG
CACCGTGACCATCACAGCATAAAGATAACCAGCTGAAGTATCGAATATGAGTAACCCCCAAATTGAATCA
CATGCCGCAACTGATAGGACCCATGGAAGTACACTCTTCATGGCGATATACAAGACACACACAAGCACGA
ACACCCAGTTGCGGAGGAAATTCTCCGTAAATGAAAACCCAATCGGCGAACAATTCATACCCATATATGG
TAAAAGTTTTGAACGCGACTTGAGAGCGGAGAGCATTGCGGCTGATAAGGTTTTAGCGCTAAGCGGGCTT
TATAAAACGGGCTGCGGGACCAGTTTTCATATCACTACCGTTTGAGTTCTTGTGCTGTGTGGATACTCCT
CCCGACACAAAGCCGCTCCATCAGCCAGCAGTCGTCTAATCCAGAGACCCCGGATCGGGGTACCAACATG
GACGCACAAACACGACGACGTGAGCGTCGCGCTGAGAAACAAGCTCAATGGAAAGCTGCAAACGGTGGAT
CTCCTCCACATATGGCTTACCCATACGATGTTCCAGATTACGCTCCTCCAAGCTTGATGGACTATGTCTA
CTGTGGAACGGATCCGATTGGAGCTAGCGAGGATATCCTGTCCGTGTACGATGCCGGCAGTGCCCCCGGC
AATGGTCATTTCAGCCCGTCCTTTAACGGCTTTAATATTGGAACGACGGACCCCGAGTACGTCGAACTGG
TCCCGGTCCTGGCTGATGGAGGTGAACATTTTGGAGTGAGCTCCGTCGCCTTTGATGATTATGAGGAATT
GTTGTGGATGGGAAATCAAGGAGGACATGTGACCAGCTATTATACCAATAGCATGCAAAAATATACCAGC
TTCCAAGTGCATGCTACGGATATCGTCCGTGATATTAGCACGTTGGATAGCGGCGTCTTGGCCCTGACCC
AAACGAGCTTGCGCCACCAAATTCGTCGCGGCTTGCCGAAATTCACGTTTAAGAGCAATAATATGAAAGA
AATGGTCTCCATGTTGCAACTGTCGCCCCACCGCTTGGTGATGGCTGGCTTGCAAGATGAACTGATTGAT
TTTGATTTGCGTACCCTGAAAGAGACGCGTATTGAACACGTCGGCGCTGGAGGCTGTACCGTCTTGCGTA
AAAACTCGCGCTACTTGTTCGCTGGAGATCAATTGGGCACCGTTACCCTGCGTGATTTGAATTCCTTGTC
CGTGCAACATACCATTAAAACCCATACGAATATTCTGAGCGATTTTTCCGTGCAAGGCAACTTGCTGATT
AGTTGTGGCTACAGCGGAAGGCAAAATAACCTGGCCATCGACCGCTTCCTAATGGTCTACGATCTGCGCA
TGCTGCGCCTGATCGCGCCCATTCAAGTGATGATTGATCCGCAGATGTTGAAGTTCCTGCCATCGCTGAC
ATCCCAACTGGCCGTCGTGTCCAGCTACGGCCAGGTTCAGCTGGTGGACACTGTGGAGCTCAGCGAGCCG
CGAGTATCCATGTACCAGATCAACACCAACGGCAGCCAGTGCCTCAGCTTCGACATTAGCTCCTCTTCAC
AGGCCATGGCATTTGGGGACCAGTCGGGCCACATCAACATGATTGCCGCTGTACAAACGCCTCAGCCGCA
GTTCAATCTCTACTCGCGAAGCACAGAGTTTGCGGACGTGGTGCCACAGCTGCCGATGGTCTCCATTACG
GACACCAACTTTCCGCTATCGTCGGTCATGCTACCGCACTTGACGACGGGCACACAATGGTTCTCAGATT
GGCCGGAGGAACTGCTGCGCTACCGCTACCACAGGCCCAAGACCATTGATCCCGAAGTGCTGAGCAACAT
GAAAATGCAGGGACCGATTGGATACTCGCCAAACCCACGCACCGCCCGTCGTAATCAAATTCCGTACGTG
ATTGAGCAGGGCGGCGTGTGCAGTCCGAACGGAAATGGAACTGCGGCGGCGACCAAGTAAGCGGCCGCTC
GAGTCTAGAGGGCCCGCGGTTCGAAGGTAAGCCTATCCCTAACCCTCTCCTCGGTCTCGATTCTACGCGT
ACCGGTCATCATCACCATCACCATTGAGTTTAAACCCGCTGATCAGCCTCGACTGTGCCTTCTAAGGCCT
GAGCTCGCTGATCAGCCTCGATCGAGGATCCAGACATGATAAGATACATTGATGAGTTTGGACAAACCAC
AACTAGAATGCAGTGAAAAAAATGCTTTATTTGTGAAATTTGTGATGCTATTGCTTTATTTGTAACCATT
ATAAGCTGCAATAAACAAGTTAACAACAACAATTGCATTCATTTTATGTTTCAGGTTCAGGGGGAGGTGT
GGGAGGTTTTTTAAAGCAAGTAAAACCTCTACAAATGTGGTATGGCTGATTATGATCAGTCGACCGATGC
CCTTGAGAGCCTTCAACCCAGTCAGCTCCTTCCGGTGGGCGCGGGGCATGACTATCGTCGCCGCACTTAT
GACTGTCTTCTTTATCATGCAACTCGTAGGACAGGTGCCGGCAGCGCTCTGGGTCATTTTCGGCGAGGAC
CGCTTTCGCTGGAGCGCGACGATGATCGGCCTGTCGCTTGCGGTATTCGGAATCTTGCACGCCCTCGCTC
AAGCCTTCGTCACTGGTCCCGCCACCAAACGTTTCGGCGAGAAGCAGGCCATTATCGCCGGCATGGCGGC
CGACGCGCTGGGCTACGTCTTGCTGGCGTTCGCGACGCGAGGCTGGATGGCCTTCCCCATTATGATTCTT
CTCGCTTCCGGCGGCATCGGGATGCCCGCGTTGCAGGCCATGCTGTCCAGGCAGGTAGATGACGACCATC
AGGGACAGCTTCAAGGATCGCTCGCGGCTCTTACCAGCCAGCAAAAGGCCAGGAACCGTAAAAAGGCCGC
GTTGCTGGCGTTTTTCCATAGGCTCCGCCCCCCTGACGAGCATCACAAAAATCGACGCTCAAGTCAGAGG
TGGCGAAACCCGACAGGACTATAAAGATACCAGGCGTTTCCCCCTGGAAGCTCCCTCGTGCGCTCTCCTG
TTCCGACCCTGCCGCTTACCGGATACCTGTCCGCCTTTCTCCCTTCGGGAAGCGTGGCGCTTTCTCAATG
CTCACGCTGTAGGTATCTCAGTTCGGTGTAGGTCGTTCGCTCCAAGCTGGGCTGTGTGCACGAACCCCCC
GTTCAGCCCGACCGCTGCGCCTTATCCGGTAACTATCGTCTTGAGTCCAACCCGGTAAGACACGACTTAT
CGCCACTGGCAGCAGCCACTGGTAACAGGATTAGCAGAGCGAGGTATGTAGGCGGTGCTACAGAGTTCTT
GAAGTGGTGGCCTAACTACGGCTACACTAGAAGGACAGTATTTGGTATCTGCGCTCTGCTGAAGCCAGTT
ACCTTCGGAAAAAGAGTTGGTAGCTCTTGATCCGGCAAACAAACCACCGCTGGTAGCGGTGGTTTTTTTG
TTTGCAAGCAGCAGATTACGCGCAGAAAAAAAGGATCTCAAGAAGATCCTTTGATCTTTTCTACGGGGTC
TGACGCTCAGTGGAACGAAAACTCACGTTAAGGGATTTTGGTCATGAGATTATCAAAAAGGATCTTCACC
TAGATCCTTTTAAATTAAAAATGAAGTTTTAAATCAATCTAAAGTATATATGAGTAAACTTGGTCTGACA
GTTACCAATGCTTAATCAGTGAGGCACCTATCTCAGCGATCTGTCTATTTCGTTCATCCATAGTTGCCTG
ACTCCCCGTCGTGTAGATAACTACGATACGGGAGGGCTTACCATCTGGCCCCAGTGCTGCAATGATACCG
CGAGACCCACGCTCACCGGCTCCAGATTTATCAGCAATAAACCAGCCAGCCGGAAGGGCCGAGCGCAGAA
GTGGTCCTGCAACTTTATCCGCCTCCATCCAGTCTATTAATTGTTGCCGGGAAGCTAGAGTAAGTAGTTC
GCCAGTTAATAGTTTGCGCAACGTTGTTGCCATTGCTGCAGGCATCGTGGTGTCACGCTCGTCGTTTGGT
ATGGCTTCATTCAGCTCCGGTTCCCAACGATCAAGGCGAGTTACATGATCCCCCATGTTGTGCAAAAAAG
CGGTTAGCTCCTTCGGTCCTCCGATCGTTGTCAGAAGTAAGTTGGCCGCAGTGTTATCACTCATGGTTAT
GGCAGCACTGCATAATTCTCTTACTGTCATGCCATCCGTAAGATGCTTTTCTGTGACTGGTGAGTACTCA
ACCAAGTCATTCTGAGAATAGTGTATGCGGCGACCGAGTTGCTCTTGCCCGGCGTCAACACGGGATAATA
CCGCGCCACATAGCAGAACTTTAAAAGTGCTCATCATTGGAAAACGTTCTTCGGGGCGAAAACTCTCAAG
GATCTTACCGCTGTTGAGATCCAGTTCGATGTAACCCACTCGTGCACCCAACTGATCTTCAGCATCTTTT
ACTTTCACCAGCGTTTCTGGGTGAGCAAAAACAGGAAGGCAAAATGCCGCAAAAAAGGGAATAAGGGCGA
CACGGAAATGTTGAATACTCATACTCTTCCTTTTTCAATATTATTGAAGCATTTATCAGGGTTATTGTCT
CATGAGCGGATACATATTTGAATGTATTTAGAAAAATAAACAAATAGGGGTTCCGCGCACATTTCCCCGA
AAAGTGCCACCTGACGTCTAAGAAACCATTATTATCATGACATTAACCTATAAAAATAGGCGTATCACGA
GGCCCTTTCGT
Features (pLannotate 1.2.2; 11 found; start..end, strand, type, name):
     56..2568    +  promoter       Ac5 promoter: Drosophila melanogaster actin 5C promoter
   2588..2653    +  CDS            N (fragment): REGN_LAMBD - Experimental evidence at protein level: Swiss-Prot protein existence level 1. Plays a role as a transcriptional antitermination factor that allows the virus to initiate its lytic phase. Activates expression of the delayed viral early genes by modifying host RNA polymerase (RNAP) into a form that is resistant to termination signals. This antitermination function requires the host NusA protein which serves to stabilize the interaction between antitermination protein N and host RNA polymerase. From Escherichia phage lambda (Bacteriophage lambda).
   2678..2704    +  CDS            3xHA (fragment): three tandem HA epitope tags
   2717..4117    +  CDS            PAN2 (fragment): PAN2_DROME - Experimental evidence at protein level: Swiss-Prot protein existence level 1. Catalytic subunit of the poly(A)-nuclease (PAN) deadenylation complex, one of two cytoplasmic mRNA deadenylases involved in general and miRNA-mediated mRNA turnover. PAN specifically shortens poly(A) tails of RNA and the activity is stimulated by poly(A)-binding protein (PABP). PAN deadenylation is followed by rapid degradation of the shortened mRNA tails by the CCR4-NOT complex. Deadenylated mRNAs are then degraded by two alternative mechanisms, namely exosome-mediated 3'-5' exonucleolytic degradation,
   4156..4197    +  CDS            V5 tag: epitope tag from simian virus 5
   4297..4431    -  polyA_signal   SV40 poly(A) signal: SV40 polyadenylation signal
   4454..4538    -  CDS            large T antigen (fragment): large T antigen from SV40 (simian virus 40)
   4539..5009    +  CDS            TcR (fragment): tetracycline efflux protein; tet; confers resistance to tetracycline
   5053..5641    -  rep_origin     ori: high-copy-number ColE1/pMB1/pBR322/pUC origin of replication
   5812..6672    -  CDS            AmpR: β-lactamase; bla; confers resistance to ampicillin, carbenicillin, and related antibiotics
   6673..6777    -  promoter       AmpR promoter: bla
