[The description below was written by a language model from this plasmid's Addgene catalogue record and pLannotate feature annotations shown in this document.]
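Description:
pAc5.1B-lambdaN-HA-DmPAN2_1-468-dsRNAres_Y is a 6,871 nt insect expression plasmid for producing a tagged N-terminal fragment of Drosophila melanogaster PAN2, the catalytic subunit of the PAN2–PAN3 deadenylase complex, in fly cells. The catalogue lists the backbone as unknown, although the plasmid name and the annotated parts point to a pAc5.1-type vector. Expression is driven by the constitutive D. melanogaster actin 5C (Ac5) promoter and an SV40 polyadenylation signal lies downstream of the cassette. In bacteria the plasmid is maintained through a ColE1/pUC-type origin and selected with ampicillin via the β-lactamase gene and its own promoter. The feature annotation calls the origin high-copy, whereas the catalogue records the plasmid as low copy. Short fragments of SV40 large T antigen and a tetracycline-resistance gene are also annotated; being partial, they appear to be non-functional backbone remnants.

The open reading frame begins with a short fragment of the bacteriophage lambda N protein, followed by an HA epitope (annotated as a partial 3xHA match) and then PAN2 residues 1–468. The lambda N peptide binds BoxB RNA hairpins, so fusions of this kind are commonly used to tether a protein to a BoxB-containing reporter mRNA and test its effect on that transcript, while HA allows detection or immunoprecipitation. A V5 tag is annotated downstream of the insert, but the record does not show whether it is translated in frame with PAN2. The "dsRNAres" label indicates a version made resistant to dsRNA, which would suit complementation experiments in cells depleted of endogenous PAN2 by RNAi, although the record does not describe the changes. The sequence is depositor-supplied and may be theoretical.
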