Addgene plasmid #148060: pAc5.1B-lambdaN-HA-DmPAN2_1-468-dsRNAres_Y
Purpose: Insect Expression of DmPAN2_1-468-dsRNAres
Depositing lab: Elisa Izaurralde. Depositing organization: Max Planck Institute for Developmental Biology. Publication: An asymmetric PAN3 dimer recruits a single PAN2 exonuclease to mediate mRNA deadenylation and decay. Jonas S, Christie M, Peter D, Bhandari D, Loh B, Huntzinger E, Weichenrieder O, Izaurralde E. Nat Struct Mol Biol. 2014 Jul;21(7):599-608. doi: 10.1038/nsmb.2837. Epub 2014 Jun 1. PubMed 24880343.
Backbone
  Vector backbone: Unknown
  Vector type: Insect Expression
Growth in bacteria
  Bacterial resistance: Ampicillin, 100 μg/mL
  Growth temperature: 37°C
  Growth strain: DH5alpha
  Copy number: Low Copy
Gene/Insert
  Gene/Insert name: DmPAN2_1-468-dsRNAres
  Species: D. melanogaster (fly)
  Entrez Gene: PAN2 (a.k.a. Dmel_CG8232, A1Z7K9, CG8232, Dmel\CG8232, Pan2, pan2)
  Cloning method: Unknown
Terms and licenses: Academic/Nonprofit Terms; Industry Terms: Not Available to Industry
Depositor comments: ORF extracted from NCBI: LP04771 Plasmids from this collection were made available to the research community and donated after the lab closed. Please note that the sequence provided by the depositing laboratory may be theoretical/predicted or based on Sanger sequencing results. There may be discrepancies between sequencing results obtained by Addgene and the depositor sequence. If an Addgene verified sequence is not available, please contact before placing your order to request that our lab fully sequence the plasmid.
How to cite: pAc5.1B-lambdaN-HA-DmPAN2_1-468-dsRNAres_Y was a gift from Elisa Izaurralde (Addgene plasmid # 148060 ; http://n2t.net/addgene:148060 ; RRID:Addgene_148060)
